Addgene plasmid #244216: SM281_EF1A-dEnAsCas12a-P300-T2A-EGFP
Purpose: Mammalian expression of dEnAsCas12a-P300 with EGFP selectable marker
Depositing lab: Tim Reddy. Depositing organization: Duke University. Publication: dHyperCas12a enables multiplexed CRISPRi screens. Melore SM, McRoberts Amador CD, Hamilton MC, Gersbach CA, Reddy TE. Nat Commun. 2026 Feb 12. doi: 10.1038/s41467-026-69090-z. PubMed 41673027.
Backbone
  Vector backbone: pFUGW
  Vector type: Mammalian Expression, Lentiviral, CRISPR
Growth in bacteria
  Bacterial resistance: Ampicillin, 100 μg/mL
  Growth temperature: 30°C
  Growth strain: NEB Stable
  Copy number: High Copy
Gene/Insert
  Gene/Insert name: dEnAsCas12a-P300
  Species: Synthetic
  Mutation: dEnAsCas12a: E174R, S542R, K548R, and D908A
  Cloning method: Gibson Cloning
Terms and licenses: Academic/Nonprofit Terms; Industry Terms: Not Available to Industry
Depositor comments: Please visit https://doi.org/10.1101/2024.07.08.602263 for bioRxiv preprint.
How to cite: SM281_EF1A-dEnAsCas12a-P300-T2A-EGFP was a gift from Tim Reddy (Addgene plasmid # 244216 ; http://n2t.net/addgene:244216 ; RRID:Addgene_244216)
