[The description below was written by a language model from this plasmid's Addgene catalogue record and pLannotate feature annotations shown in this document.]
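Description:
SM281_EF1A-dEnAsCas12a-P300-T2A-EGFP is a 15.9 kb lentiviral transfer plasmid built on the pFUGW backbone for mammalian expression of a CRISPR activation-type epigenome editor. It is maintained in E. coli through a high-copy ColE1/pUC origin with ampicillin resistance (AmpR under its own bla promoter), and the backbone also carries an f1 origin and an SV40/EM7-driven BleoR cassette with an SV40 poly(A) signal, lying outside the LTR-flanked region. The viral portion follows a third-generation layout. A CMV enhancer/promoter drives genomic RNA from a truncated HIV-1 5' LTR, followed by the Ψ packaging signal with an adjoining gag fragment, the RRE for Rev-dependent nuclear export, and the cPPT/CTS. A WPRE, a second truncated LTR annotation at the 3' end, and a bGH poly(A) signal close the unit.

The payload is a single open reading frame driven by the constitutive human EF-1α promoter. It encodes enhanced AsCas12a (AsCpf1 from Acidaminococcus sp.) carrying the activity-enhancing E174R, S542R and K548R substitutions plus D908A, which inactivates the nuclease, so the protein binds crRNA-specified DNA targets without cutting. This is fused to the catalytic histone acetyltransferase core of human p300, which deposits activating acetylation at targeted promoters or enhancers. According to the construct name, a T2A self-cleaving peptide then links EGFP, although the annotation does not call this element. EGFP would thus be made as a separate protein from the same transcript and mark expressing cells for fluorescence-based identification or sorting. No crRNA expression cassette is annotated, so guides must be supplied separately. The associated work concerns multiplexed Cas12a-based perturbation screens.
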