Features (pLannotate 1.2.2; 32 found; start..end, strand, type, name):
     31..83      -  misc_feature   bom (fragment): basis of mobility region from pBR322
    238..617     +  enhancer       CMV enhancer: human cytomegalovirus immediate early enhancer
    618..817     +  promoter       CMV promoter: human cytomegalovirus (CMV) immediate early promoter
    835..1015    +  LTR            5' LTR (truncated): truncated 5' long terminal repeat (LTR) from HIV-1
   1062..1187    +  misc_feature   HIV-1 Ψ: packaging signal of human immunodeficiency virus type 1
   1171..1534    +  CDS            HIV-1 gag (fragment): gag protein from human immunodeficiency virus 1; gag
   1680..1913    +  misc_feature   RRE: The Rev response element (RRE) of HIV-1 allows for Rev-dependent mRNA export from the nucleus to the cytoplasm.
   2290..2390    +  CDS            Rev (fragment): human immunodeficiency virus 1 (HIV-1) Rev protein; rev; enhances nuclear export of unspliced and incompletely spliced viral mRNAs
   2440..2557    +  misc_feature   cPPT/CTS: central polypurine tract and central termination sequence of HIV-1
   2630..3808    +  promoter       EF-1α promoter: strong constitutive promoter for human elongation factor EF-1α
   3824..7744    +  CDS            AsCpf1: CRISPR-associated protein from Acidaminococcus sp. BV3L6 (Zetsche et al., 2015)
   7892..9742    +  CDS            p300 core: catalytic histone acetyltransferase core of the human E1A-associated protein p300 (Delvecchio et al., 2013); EP300
   9809..10522   +  CDS            EGFP: EGFP is a basic (constitutively fluorescent) green fluorescent protein published in 1996, derived from Aequorea victoria. It is reported to be a rapidly-maturing weak dimer with moderate acid sensitivity.
  10532..10556   +  misc_feature   MCS (fragment): pBluescript multiple cloning site
  10556..11144   +  misc_feature   WPRE: woodchuck hepatitis virus posttranscriptional regulatory element
  11081..11662   +  CDS            nef (fragment): NEF_HV1H2 - Experimental evidence at protein level: Swiss-Prot protein existence level 1. Extracellular Nef protein targets CD4(+) T-lymphocytes for apoptosis by interacting with CXCR4 surface receptors. From Human immunodeficiency virus type 1 group M subtype B (isolate HXB2) (HIV-1).
  11669..11849   +  LTR            5' LTR (truncated): truncated 5' long terminal repeat (LTR) from HIV-1
  11881..12105   +  polyA_signal   bGH poly(A) signal: bovine growth hormone polyadenylation signal
  12109..12130   +  promoter       SV40 promoter (fragment): SV40 enhancer and early promoter
  12151..12579   +  rep_origin     f1 ori (sequence partly withheld): f1 bacteriophage origin of replication; arrow indicates direction of (+) strand synthesis
  12593..12922   +  promoter       SV40 promoter: SV40 enhancer and early promoter
  12970..13017   +  promoter       EM7 promoter: synthetic bacterial promoter&nbsp
  13036..13410   +  CDS            BleoR: antibiotic-binding protein; Sh ble from Streptoalloteichus hindustanus; confers resistance to bleomycin, phleomycin, and Zeocin™
  13420..13545   +  CDS            ble (fragment): BLE_KLEPN - Experimental evidence at protein level: Swiss-Prot protein existence level 1. Binding protein with a strong affinity to the bleomycin family of antibiotics. Binds to CL990; an antimitotic-antibiotic compound. From Klebsiella pneumoniae.
  13540..13661   +  polyA_signal   SV40 poly(A) signal: SV40 polyadenylation signal
  13732..13754   -  protein_bind   lac operator (fragment): The lac repressor binds to the lac operator to inhibit transcription in E. coli. This inhibition can be relieved by adding lactose or isopropyl-β-D-thiogalactopyranoside (IPTG). lac repressor encoded by lacI
  13758..13788   -  promoter       lac promoter: promoter for the E. coli lac operon
  13803..13824   -  protein_bind   CAP binding site: CAP binding activates transcription in the presence of cAMP. E. coli catabolite activator protein
  13837..13929   -  CDS            lacI (fragment): lac repressor; lacI; The lac repressor binds to the lac operator to inhibit transcription in E. coli. This inhibition can be relieved by adding lactose or isopropyl-β-D-thiogalactopyranoside (IPTG).
  14112..14700   -  rep_origin     ori: high-copy-number ColE1/pMB1/pBR322/pUC origin of replication
  14871..15731   -  CDS            AmpR: β-lactamase; bla; confers resistance to ampicillin, carbenicillin, and related antibiotics
  15732..15836   -  promoter       AmpR promoter: bla
>Addgene plasmid #244216 | SM281_EF1A-dEnAsCas12a-P300-T2A-EGFP | addgene full sequence | sequence record 486065 | Addgene NGS Result
GTCGACGGATCGGGAGATCTCCCGATCCCCTATGGTGCACTCTCAGTACAATCTGCTCTGATGCCGCATA
GTTAAGCCAGTATCTGCTCCCTGCTTGTGTGTTGGAGGTCGCTGAGTAGTGCGCGAGCAAAATTTAAGCT
ACAACAAGGCAAGGCTTGACCGACAATTGCATGAAGAATCTGCTTAGGGTTAGGCGTTTTGCGCTGCTTC
GCGATGTACGGGCCAGATATACGCGTTGACATTGATTATTGACTAGTTATTAATAGTAATCAATTACGGG
GTCATTAGTTCATAGCCCATATATGGAGTTCCGCGTTACATAACTTACGGTAAATGGCCCGCCTGGCTGA
CCGCCCAACGACCCCCGCCCATTGACGTCAATAATGACGTATGTTCCCATAGTAACGCCAATAGGGACTT
TCCATTGACGTCAATGGGTGGAGTATTTACGGTAAACTGCCCACTTGGCAGTACATCAAGTGTATCATAT
GCCAAGTACGCCCCCTATTGACGTCAATGACGGTAAATGGCCCGCCTGGCATTATGCCCAGTACATGACC
TTATGGGACTTTCCTACTTGGCAGTACATCTACGTATTAGTCATCGCTATTACCATGGTGATGCGGTTTT
GGCAGTACATCAATGGGCGTGGATAGCGGTTTGACTCACGGGGATTTCCAAGTCTCCACCCCATTGACGT
CAATGGGAGTTTGTTTTGGCACCAAAATCAACGGGACTTTCCAAAATGTCGTAACAACTCCGCCCCATTG
ACGCAAATGGGCGGTAGGCGTGTACGGTGGGAGGTCTATATAAGCAGCGCGTTTTGCCTGTACTGGGTCT
CTCTGGTTAGACCAGATCTGAGCCTGGGAGCTCTCTGGCTAACTAGGGAACCCACTGCTTAAGCCTCAAT
AAAGCTTGCCTTGAGTGCTTCAAGTAGTGTGTGCCCGTCTGTTGTGTGACTCTGGTAACTAGAGATCCCT
CAGACCCTTTTAGTCAGTGTGGAAAATCTCTAGCAGTGGCGCCCGAACAGGGACTTGAAAGCGAAAGGGA
AACCAGAGGAGCTCTCTCGACGCAGGACTCGGCTTGCTGAAGCGCGCACGGCAAGAGGCGAGGGGCGGCG
ACTGGTGAGTACGCCAAAAATTTTGACTAGCGGAGGCTAGAAGGAGAGAGATGGGTGCGAGAGCGTCAGT
ATTAAGCGGGGGAGAATTAGATCGCGATGGGAAAAAATTCGGTTAAGGCCAGGGGGAAAGAAAAAATATA
AATTAAAACATATAGTATGGGCAAGCAGGGAGCTAGAACGATTCGCAGTTAATCCTGGCCTGTTAGAAAC
ATCAGAAGGCTGTAGACAAATACTGGGACAGCTACAACCATCCCTTCAGACAGGATCAGAAGAACTTAGA
TCATTATATAATACAGTAGCAACCCTCTATTGTGTGCATCAAAGGATAGAGATAAAAGACACCAAGGAAG
CTTTAGACAAGATAGAGGAAGAGCAAAACAAAAGTAAGACCACCGCACAGCAAGCGGCCGCTGATCTTCA
GACCTGGAGGAGGAGATATGAGGGACAATTGGAGAAGTGAATTATATAAATATAAAGTAGTAAAAATTGA
ACCATTAGGAGTAGCACCCACCAAGGCAAAGAGAAGAGTGGTGCAGAGAGAAAAAAGAGCAGTGGGAATA
GGAGCTTTGTTCCTTGGGTTCTTGGGAGCAGCAGGAAGCACTATGGGCGCAGCGTCAATGACGCTGACGG
TACAGGCCAGACAATTATTGTCTGGTATAGTGCAGCAGCAGAACAATTTGCTGAGGGCTATTGAGGCGCA
ACAGCATCTGTTGCAACTCACAGTCTGGGGCATCAAGCAGCTCCAGGCAAGAATCCTGGCTGTGGAAAGA
TACCTAAAGGATCAACAGCTCCTGGGGATTTGGGGTTGCTCTGGAAAACTCATTTGCACCACTGCTGTGC
CTTGGAATGCTAGTTGGAGTAATAAATCTCTGGAACAGATTTGGAATCACACGACCTGGATGGAGTGGGA
CAGAGAAATTAACAATTACACAAGCTTAATACACTCCTTAATTGAAGAATCGCAAAACCAGCAAGAAAAG
AATGAACAAGAATTATTGGAATTAGATAAATGGGCAAGTTTGTGGAATTGGTTTAACATAACAAATTGGC
TGTGGTATATAAAATTATTCATAATGATAGTAGGAGGCTTGGTAGGTTTAAGAATAGTTTTTGCTGTACT
TTCTATAGTGAATAGAGTTAGGCAGGGATATTCACCATTATCGTTTCAGACCCACCTCCCAACCCCGAGG
GGACCCGACAGGCCCGAAGGAATAGAAGAAGAAGGTGGAGAGAGAGACAGAGACAGATCCATTCGATTAG
TGAACGGATCGGCACTGCGTGCGCCAATTCTGCAGACAAATGGCAGTATTCATCCACAATTTTAAAAGAA
AAGGGGGGATTGGGGGGTACAGTGCAGGGGAAAGAATAGTAGACATAATAGCAACAGACATACAAACTAA
AGAATTACAAAAACAAATTACAAAAATTCAAAATTTTCGGGTTTATTACAGGGACAGCAGAGATCCAGTT
TGGTTAATTAACCCGTGTCGGCTCCAGATCTGGCCTCCGGGCTCCGGTGCCCGTCAGTGGGCAGAGCGCA
CATCGCCCACAGTCCCCGAGAAGTTGGGGGGAGGGGTCGGCAATTGAACCGGTGCCTAGAGAAGGTGGCG
CGGGGTAAACTGGGAAAGTGATGTCGTGTACTGGCTCCGCCTTTTTCCCGAGGGTGGGGGAGAACCGTAT
ATAAGTGCAGTAGTCGCCGTGAACGTTCTTTTTCGCAACGGGTTTGCCGCCAGAACACAGGTAAGTGCCG
TGTGTGGTTCCCGCGGGCCTGGCCTCTTTACGGGTTATGGCCCTTGCGTGCCTTGAATTACTTCCACCTG
GCTGCAGTACGTGATTCTTGATCCCGAGCTTCGGGTTGGAAGTGGGTGGGAGAGTTCGAGGCCTTGCGCT
TAAGGAGCCCCTTCGCCTCGTGCTTGAGTTGAGGCCTGGCCTGGGCGCTGGGGCCGCCGCGTGCGAATCT
GGTGGCACCTTCGCGCCTGTCTCGCTGCTTTCGATAAGTCTCTAGCCATTTAAAATTTTTGATGACCTGC
TGCGACGCTTTTTTTCTGGCAAGATAGTCTTGTAAATGCGGGCCAAGATCTGCACACTGGTATTTCGGTT
TTTGGGGCCGCGGGCGGCGACGGGGCCCGTGCGTCCCAGCGCACATGTTCGGCGAGGCGGGGCCTGCGAG
CGCGGCCACCGAGAATCGGACGGGGGTAGTCTCAAGCTGGCCGGCCTGCTCTGGTGCCTGGCCTCGCGCC
GCCGTGTATCGCCCCGCCCTGGGCGGCAAGGCTGGCCCGGTCGGCACCAGTTGCGTGAGCGGAAAGATGG
CCGCTTCCCGGCCCTGCTGCAGGGAGCTCAAAATGGAGGACGCGGCGCTCGGGAGAGCGGGCGGGTGAGT
CACCCACACAAAGGAAAAGGGCCTTTCCGTCCTCAGCCGTCGCTTCATGTGACTCCACGGAGTACCGGGC
GCCGTCCAGGCACCTCGATTAGTTCTCGAGCTTTTGGAGTACGTCGTCTTTAGGTTGGGGGGAGGGGTTT
TATGCGATGGAGTTTCCCCACACTGAGTGGGTGGAGACTGAAGTTAGGCCAGCTTGGCACTTGATGTAAT
TCTCCTTGGAATTTGCCCTTTTTGAGTTTGGATCTTGGTTCATTCTCAAGCCTCAGACAGTGGTTCAAAG
TTTTTTTCTTCCATTTCAGGTGTCGTGAGCTTCTAGAGCCACCATGACACAGTTCGAGGGCTTTACCAAC
CTGTATCAGGTGAGCAAGACACTGCGGTTTGAGCTGATCCCACAGGGCAAGACCCTGAAGCACATCCAGG
AGCAGGGCTTCATCGAGGAGGACAAGGCCCGCAATGATCACTACAAGGAGCTGAAGCCCATCATCGATCG
GATCTACAAGACCTATGCCGACCAGTGCCTGCAGCTGGTGCAGCTGGATTGGGAGAACCTGAGCGCCGCC
ATCGACTCCTATAGAAAGGAGAAAACCGAGGAGACAAGGAACGCCCTGATCGAGGAGCAGGCCACATATC
GCAATGCCATCCACGACTACTTCATCGGCCGGACAGACAACCTGACCGATGCCATCAATAAGAGACACGC
CGAGATCTACAAGGGCCTGTTCAAGGCCGAGCTGTTTAATGGCAAGGTGCTGAAGCAGCTGGGCACCGTG
ACCACAACCGAGCACGAGAACGCCCTGCTGCGGAGCTTCGACAAGTTTACAACCTACTTCTCCGGCTTTT
ATAGAAACAGGAAGAACGTGTTCAGCGCCGAGGATATCAGCACAGCCATCCCACACCGCATCGTGCAGGA
CAACTTCCCCAAGTTTAAGGAGAATTGTCACATCTTCACACGCCTGATCACCGCCGTGCCCAGCCTGCGG
GAGCACTTTGAGAACGTGAAGAAGGCCATCGGCATCTTCGTGAGCACCTCCATCGAGGAGGTGTTTTCCT
TCCCTTTTTATAACCAGCTGCTGACACAGACCCAGATCGACCTGTATAACCAGCTGCTGGGAGGAATCTC
TCGGGAGGCAGGCACCGAGAAGATCAAGGGCCTGAACGAGGTGCTGAATCTGGCCATCCAGAAGAATGAT
GAGACAGCCCACATCATCGCCTCCCTGCCACACAGATTCATCCCCCTGTTTAAGCAGATCCTGTCCGATA
GGAACACCCTGTCTTTCATCCTGGAGGAGTTTAAGAGCGACGAGGAAGTGATCCAGTCCTTCTGCAAGTA
CAAGACACTGCTGAGAAACGAGAACGTGCTGGAGACAGCCGAGGCCCTGTTTAACGAGCTGAACAGCATC
GACCTGACACACATCTTCATCAGCCACAAGAAGCTGGAGACAATCAGCAGCGCCCTGTGCGACCACTGGG
ATACACTGAGGAATGCCCTGTATGAGCGGAGAATCTCCGAGCTGACAGGCAAGATCACCAAGTCTGCCAA
GGAGAAGGTGCAGCGCAGCCTGAAGCACGAGGATATCAACCTGCAGGAGATCATCTCTGCCGCAGGCAAG
GAGCTGAGCGAGGCCTTCAAGCAGAAAACCAGCGAGATCCTGTCCCACGCACACGCCGCCCTGGATCAGC
CACTGCCTACAACCCTGAAGAAGCAGGAGGAGAAGGAGATCCTGAAGTCTCAGCTGGACAGCCTGCTGGG
CCTGTACCACCTGCTGGACTGGTTTGCCGTGGATGAGTCCAACGAGGTGGACCCCGAGTTCTCTGCCCGG
CTGACCGGCATCAAGCTGGAGATGGAGCCTTCTCTGAGCTTCTACAACAAGGCCAGAAATTATGCCACCA
AGAAGCCCTACTCCGTGGAGAAGTTCAAGCTGAACTTTCAGATGCCTACACTGGCCAGAGGCTGGGACGT
GAATAGAGAGAAGAACAATGGCGCCATCCTGTTTGTGAAGAACGGCCTGTACTATCTGGGCATCATGCCA
AAGCAGAAGGGCAGGTATAAGGCCCTGAGCTTCGAGCCCACAGAGAAAACCAGCGAGGGCTTTGATAAGA
TGTACTATGACTACTTCCCTGATGCCGCCAAGATGATCCCAAAGTGCAGCACCCAGCTGAAGGCCGTGAC
AGCCCACTTTCAGACCCACACAACCCCCATCCTGCTGTCCAACAATTTCATCGAGCCTCTGGAGATCACA
AAGGAGATCTACGACCTGAACAATCCTGAGAAGGAGCCAAAGAAGTTTCAGACAGCCTACGCCAAGAAAA
CCGGCGACCAGAAGGGCTACAGAGAGGCCCTGTGCAAGTGGATCGACTTCACAAGGGATTTTCTGTCCAA
GTATACCAAGACAACCTCTATCGATCTGTCTAGCCTGCGGCCATCCTCTCAGTATAAGGACCTGGGCGAG
TACTATGCCGAGCTGAATCCCCTGCTGTACCACATCAGCTTCCAGAGAATCGCCGAGAAGGAGATCATGG
ATGCCGTGGAGACAGGCAAGCTGTACCTGTTCCAGATCTATAACAAGGACTTTGCCAAGGGCCACCACGG
CAAGCCTAATCTGCACACACTGTATTGGACCGGCCTGTTTTCTCCAGAGAACCTGGCCAAGACAAGCATC
AAGCTGAATGGCCAGGCCGAGCTGTTCTACCGCCCTAAGTCCAGGATGAAGAGGATGGCACACCGGCTGG
GAGAGAAGATGCTGAACAAGAAGCTGAAGGATCAGAAAACCCCAATCCCCGACACCCTGTACCAGGAGCT
GTACGACTATGTGAATCACAGACTGTCCCACGACCTGTCTGATGAGGCCAGGGCCCTGCTGCCCAACGTG
ATCACCAAGGAGGTGTCTCACGAGATCATCAAGGATAGGCGCTTTACCAGCGACAAGTTCTTTTTCCACG
TGCCTATCACACTGAACTATCAGGCCGCCAATTCCCCATCTAAGTTCAACCAGAGGGTGAATGCCTACCT
GAAGGAGCACCCCGAGACACCTATCATCGGCATCGCCCGGGGCGAGAGAAACCTGATCTATATCACAGTG
ATCGACTCCACCGGCAAGATCCTGGAGCAGCGGAGCCTGAACACCATCCAGCAGTTTGATTACCAGAAGA
AGCTGGACAACAGGGAGAAGGAGAGGGTGGCAGCAAGGCAGGCCTGGTCTGTGGTGGGCACAATCAAGGA
TCTGAAGCAGGGCTATCTGAGCCAGGTCATCCACGAGATCGTGGACCTGATGATCCACTACCAGGCCGTG
GTGGTGCTGGAGAACCTGAATTTCGGCTTTAAGAGCAAGAGGACCGGCATCGCCGAGAAGGCCGTGTACC
AGCAGTTCGAGAAGATGCTGATCGATAAGCTGAATTGCCTGGTGCTGAAGGACTATCCAGCAGAGAAAGT
GGGAGGCGTGCTGAACCCATACCAGCTGACAGACCAGTTCACCTCCTTTGCCAAGATGGGCACCCAGTCT
GGCTTCCTGTTTTACGTGCCTGCCCCATATACATCTAAGATCGATCCCCTGACCGGCTTCGTGGACCCCT
TCGTGTGGAAAACCATCAAGAATCACGAGAGCCGCAAGCACTTCCTGGAGGGCTTCGACTTTCTGCACTA
CGACGTGAAAACCGGCGACTTCATCCTGCACTTTAAGATGAACAGAAATCTGTCCTTCCAGAGGGGCCTG
CCCGGCTTTATGCCTGCATGGGATATCGTGTTCGAGAAGAACGAGACACAGTTTGACGCCAAGGGCACCC
CTTTCATCGCCGGCAAGAGAATCGTGCCAGTGATCGAGAATCACAGATTCACCGGCAGATACCGGGACCT
GTATCCTGCCAACGAGCTGATCGCCCTGCTGGAGGAGAAGGGCATCGTGTTCAGGGATGGCTCCAACATC
CTGCCAAAGCTGCTGGAGAATGACGATTCTCACGCCATCGACACGATGGTGGCCCTGATCCGCAGCGTGC
TGCAGATGCGGAACTCCAATGCCGCCACAGGCGAGGACTATATCAACAGCCCCGTGCGCGATCTGAATGG
CGTGTGCTTCGACTCCCGGTTTCAGAACCCAGAGTGGCCAATGGACGCCGATGCCAATGGCGCCTACCAC
ATCGCCCTGAAGGGCCAGCTGCTGCTGAATCACCTGAAGGAGAGCAAGGATCTGAAGCTGCAGAACGGCA
TCTCCAATCAGGACTGGCTGGCCTACATCCAGGAGCTGCGCAACGGATCCTATCCCTATGACGTGCCCGA
TTATGCCAGCCTGGGCAGCGGCTCCCCTGCTGCCAAACGCGTTAAACTAGACGAAGATCCTGCCGCGAAG
CGCGTGAAACTGGACGACGGCATTGGTAGTGGGAGCAACGGCAGCAGCCTCATTTTCAAACCAGAAGAAC
TACGACAGGCACTGATGCCAACTTTGGAGGCACTTTACCGTCAGGATCCAGAATCCCTTCCCTTTCGTCA
ACCTGTGGACCCTCAGCTTTTAGGAATCCCTGATTACTTTGATATTGTGAAGAGCCCCATGGATCTTTCT
ACCATTAAGAGGAAGTTAGACACTGGACAGTATCAGGAGCCCTGGCAGTATGTCGATGATATTTGGCTTA
TGTTCAATAATGCCTGGTTATATAACCGGAAAACATCACGGGTATACAAATACTGCTCCAAGCTCTCTGA
GGTCTTTGAACAAGAAATTGACCCAGTGATGCAAAGCCTTGGATACTGTTGTGGCAGAAAGTTGGAGTTC
TCTCCACAGACACTGTGTTGCTACGGCAAACAGTTGTGCACAATACCTCGTGATGCCACTTATTACAGTT
ACCAGAACAGGTATCATTTCTGTGAGAAGTGTTTCAATGAGATCCAAGGGGAGAGCGTTTCTTTGGGGGA
TGACCCTTCCCAGCCTCAAACTACAATAAATAAAGAACAATTTTCCAAGAGAAAAAATGACACACTGGAT
CCTGAACTGTTTGTTGAATGTACAGAGTGCGGAAGAAAGATGCATCAGATCTGTGTCCTTCACCATGAGA
TCATCTGGCCTGCTGGATTCGTCTGTGATGGCTGTTTAAAGAAAAGTGCACGAACTAGGAAAGAAAATAA
GTTTTCTGCTAAAAGGTTGCCATCTACCAGACTTGGCACCTTTCTAGAGAATCGTGTGAATGACTTTCTG
AGGCGACAGAATCACCCTGAGTCAGGAGAGGTCACTGTTAGAGTAGTTCATGCTTCTGACAAAACCGTGG
AAGTAAAACCAGGCATGAAAGCAAGGTTTGTGGACAGTGGAGAGATGGCAGAATCCTTTCCATACCGAAC
CAAAGCCCTCTTTGCCTTTGAAGAAATTGATGGTGTTGACCTGTGCTTCTTTGGCATGCATGTTCAAGAG
TATGGCTCTGACTGCCCTCCACCCAACCAGAGGAGAGTATACATATCTTACCTCGATAGTGTTCATTTCT
TCCGTCCTAAATGCTTGAGGACTGCAGTCTATCATGAAATCCTAATTGGATATTTAGAATATGTCAAGAA
ATTAGGTTACACAACAGGGCATATTTGGGCATGTCCACCAAGTGAGGGAGATGATTATATCTTCCATTGC
CATCCTCCTGACCAGAAGATACCCAAGCCCAAGCGACTGCAGGAATGGTACAAAAAAATGCTTGACAAGG
CTGTATCAGAGCGTATTGTCCATGACTACAAGGATATTTTTAAACAAGCTACTGAAGATAGATTAACAAG
TGCAAAGGAATTGCCTTATTTCGAGGGTGATTTCTGGCCCAATGTTCTGGAAGAAAGCATTAAGGAACTG
GAACAGGAGGAAGAAGAGAGAAAACGAGAGGAAAACACCAGCAATGAAAGCACAGATGTGACCAAGGGAG
ACAGCAAAAATGCTAAAAAGAAGAATAATAAGAAAACCAGCAAAAATAAGAGCAGCCTGAGTAGGGGCAA
CAAGAAGAAACCCGGGATGCCCAATGTATCTAACGACCTCTCACAGAAACTATATGCCACCATGGAGAAG
CATAAAGAGGTCTTCTTTGTGATCCGCCTCATTGCTGGCCCTGCTGCCAACTCCCTGCCTCCCATTGTTG
ATCCTGATCCTCTCATCCCCTGCGATCTGATGGATGGTCGGGATGCGTTTCTCACGCTGGCAAGGGACAA
GCACCTGGAGTTCTCTTCACTCCGAAGAGCCCAGTGGTCCACCATGTGCATGCTGGTGGAGCTGCACACG
CAGAGCCAGGACGCTAGCGAGGGCAGAGGAAGTCTTCTAACATGCGGTGACGTGGAGGAGAATCCCGGCC
CTGGTACCGTGAGCAAGGGCGAGGAGCTGTTCACCGGGGTGGTGCCCATCCTGGTCGAGCTGGACGGCGA
CGTAAACGGCCACAAGTTCAGCGTGTCCGGCGAGGGCGAGGGCGATGCCACCTACGGCAAGCTGACCCTG
AAGTTCATCTGCACCACCGGCAAGCTGCCCGTGCCCTGGCCCACCCTCGTGACCACCCTGACCTACGGCG
TGCAGTGCTTCAGCCGCTACCCCGACCACATGAAGCAGCACGACTTCTTCAAGTCCGCCATGCCCGAAGG
CTACGTCCAGGAGCGCACCATCTTCTTCAAGGACGACGGCAACTACAAGACCCGCGCCGAGGTGAAGTTC
GAGGGCGACACCCTGGTGAACCGCATCGAGCTGAAGGGCATCGACTTCAAGGAGGACGGCAACATCCTGG
GGCACAAGCTGGAGTACAACTACAACAGCCACAACGTCTATATCATGGCCGACAAGCAGAAGAACGGCAT
CAAGGTGAACTTCAAGATCCGCCACAACATCGAGGACGGCAGCGTGCAGCTCGCCGACCACTACCAGCAG
AACACCCCCATCGGCGACGGCCCCGTGCTGCTGCCCGACAACCACTACCTGAGCACCCAGTCCGCCCTGA
GCAAAGACCCCAACGAGAAGCGCGATCACATGGTCCTGCTGGAGTTCGTGACCGCCGCCGGGATCACTCT
CGGCATGGACGAGCTGTACAAGACCGGTTGAGAATTCGATATCAAGCTTATCGATAATCAACCTCTGGAT
TACAAAATTTGTGAAAGATTGACTGGTATTCTTAACTATGTTGCTCCTTTTACGCTATGTGGATACGCTG
CTTTAATGCCTTTGTATCATGCTATTGCTTCCCGTATGGCTTTCATTTTCTCCTCCTTGTATAAATCCTG
GTTGCTGTCTCTTTATGAGGAGTTGTGGCCCGTTGTCAGGCAACGTGGCGTGGTGTGCACTGTGTTTGCT
GACGCAACCCCCACTGGTTGGGGCATTGCCACCACCTGTCAGCTCCTTTCCGGGACTTTCGCTTTCCCCC
TCCCTATTGCCACGGCGGAACTCATCGCCGCCTGCCTTGCCCGCTGCTGGACAGGGGCTCGGCTGTTGGG
CACTGACAATTCCGTGGTGTTGTCGGGGAAATCATCGTCCTTTCCTTGGCTGCTCGCCTGTGTTGCCACC
TGGATTCTGCGCGGGACGTCCTTCTGCTACGTCCCTTCGGCCCTCAATCCAGCGGACCTTCCTTCCCGCG
GCCTGCTGCCGGCTCTGCGGCCTCTTCCGCGTCTTCGCCTTCGCCCTCAGACGAGTCGGATCTCCCTTTG
GGCCGCCTCCCCGCATCGATACCGTCGACCTCGAGACCTAGAAAAACATGGAGCAATCACAAGTAGCAAT
ACAGCAGCTACCAATGCTGATTGTGCCTGGCTAGAAGCACAAGAGGAGGAGGAGGTGGGTTTTCCAGTCA
CACCTCAGGTACCTTTAAGACCAATGACTTACAAGGCAGCTGTAGATCTTAGCCACTTTTTAAAAGAAAA
GGGGGGACTGGAAGGGCTAATTCACTCCCAACGAAGACAAGATATCCTTGATCTGTGGATCTACCACACA
CAAGGCTACTTCCCTGATTGGCAGAACTACACACCAGGGCCAGGGATCAGATATCCACTGACCTTTGGAT
GGTGCTACAAGCTAGTACCAGTTGAGCAAGAGAAGGTAGAAGAAGCCAATGAAGGAGAGAACACCCGCTT
GTTACACCCTGTGAGCCTGCATGGGATGGATGACCCGGAGAGAGAAGTATTAGAGTGGAGGTTTGACAGC
CGCCTAGCATTTCATCACATGGCCCGAGAGCTGCATCCGGACTGTACTGGGTCTCTCTGGTTAGACCAGA
TCTGAGCCTGGGAGCTCTCTGGCTAACTAGGGAACCCACTGCTTAAGCCTCAATAAAGCTTGCCTTGAGT
GCTTCAAGTAGTGTGTGCCCGTCTGTTGTGTGACTCTGGTAACTAGAGATCCCTCAGACCCTTTTAGTCA
GTGTGGAAAATCTCTAGCAGGGCCCGTTTAAACCCGCTGATCAGCCTCGACTGTGCCTTCTAGTTGCCAG
CCATCTGTTGTTTGCCCCTCCCCCGTGCCTTCCTTGACCCTGGAAGGTGCCACTCCCACTGTCCTTTCCT
AATAAAATGAGGAAATTGCATCGCATTGTCTGAGTAGGTGTCATTCTATTCTGGGGGGTGGGGTGGGGCA
GGACAGCAAGGGGGAGGATTGGGAAGACAATAGCAGGCATGCTGGGGATGCGGTGGGCTCTATGGCTTCT
GAGGCGGAAAGAACCAGCTGGGGCTCTAGGGGGTATCCCC
[124 nt withheld, positions 12151-12274]
C
[91 nt withheld, positions 12276-12366]
A
[49 nt withheld, positions 12368-12416]
CCTTTGACGTTGGAGTCCACGTTCTTT
[37 nt withheld, positions 12444-12480]
ACCCTATCTCGGTCTATTCTTTTGATTTATAAGGGATTTTGCCGATTTCGGCCTATTGGTTAAAAAATGA
GCTGATTTAACAAAAATTTAACGCGAATTAATTCTGTGGAATGTGTGTCAGTTAGGGTGTGGAAAGTCCC
CAGGCTCCCCAGCAGGCAGAAGTATGCAAAGCATGCATCTCAATTAGTCAGCAACCAGGTGTGGAAAGTC
CCCAGGCTCCCCAGCAGGCAGAAGTATGCAAAGCATGCATCTCAATTAGTCAGCAACCATAGTCCCGCCC
CTAACTCCGCCCATCCCGCCCCTAACTCCGCCCAGTTCCGCCCATTCTCCGCCCCATGGCTGACTAATTT
TTTTTATTTATGCAGAGGCCGAGGCCGCCTCTGCCTCTGAGCTATTCCAGAAGTAGTGAGGAGGCTTTTT
TGGAGGCCTAGGCTTTTGCAAAAAGCTCCCGGGAGCTTGTATATCCATTTTCGGATCTGATCAGCACGTG
TTGACAATTAATCATCGGCATAGTATATCGGCATAGTATAATACGACAAGGTGAGGAACTAAACCATGGC
CAAGTTGACCAGTGCCGTTCCGGTGCTCACCGCGCGCGACGTCGCCGGAGCGGTCGAGTTCTGGACCGAC
CGGCTCGGGTTCTCCCGGGACTTCGTGGAGGACGACTTCGCCGGTGTGGTCCGGGACGACGTGACCCTGT
TCATCAGCGCGGTCCAGGACCAGGTGGTGCCGGACAACACCCTGGCCTGGGTGTGGGTGCGCGGCCTGGA
CGAGCTGTACGCCGAGTGGTCGGAGGTCGTGTCCACGAACTTCCGGGACGCCTCCGGGCCGGCCATGACC
GAGATCGGCGAGCAGCCGTGGGGGCGGGAGTTCGCCCTGCGCGACCCGGCCGGCAACTGCGTGCACTTCG
TGGCCGAGGAGCAGGACTGACACGTGCTACGAGATTTCGATTCCACCGCCGCCTTCTATGAAAGGTTGGG
CTTCGGAATCGTTTTCCGGGACGCCGGCTGGATGATCCTCCAGCGCGGGGATCTCATGCTGGAGTTCTTC
GCCCACCCCAACTTGTTTATTGCAGCTTATAATGGTTACAAATAAAGCAATAGCATCACAAATTTCACAA
ATAAAGCATTTTTTTCACTGCATTCTAGTTGTGGTTTGTCCAAACTCATCAATGTATCTTATCATGTCTG
TATACCGTCGACCTCTAGCTAGAGCTTGGCGTAATCATGGTCATAGCTGTTTCCTGTGTGAAATTGTTAT
CCGCTCACAATTCCACACAACATACGAGCCGGAAGCATAAAGTGTAAAGCCTGGGGTGCCTAATGAGTGA
GCTAACTCACATTAATTGCGTTGCGCTCACTGCCCGCTTTCCAGTCGGGAAACCTGTCGTGCCAGCTGCA
TTAATGAATCGGCCAACGCGCGGGGAGAGGCGGTTTGCGTATTGGGCGCTCTTCCGCTTCCTCGCTCACT
GACTCGCTGCGCTCGGTCGTTCGGCTGCGGCGAGCGGTATCAGCTCACTCAAAGGCGGTAATACGGTTAT
CCACAGAATCAGGGGATAACGCAGGAAAGAACATGTGAGCAAAAGGCCAGCAAAAGGCCAGGAACCGTAA
AAAGGCCGCGTTGCTGGCGTTTTTCCATAGGCTCCGCCCCCCTGACGAGCATCACAAAAATCGACGCTCA
AGTCAGAGGTGGCGAAACCCGACAGGACTATAAAGATACCAGGCGTTTCCCCCTGGAAGCTCCCTCGTGC
GCTCTCCTGTTCCGACCCTGCCGCTTACCGGATACCTGTCCGCCTTTCTCCCTTCGGGAAGCGTGGCGCT
TTCTCATAGCTCACGCTGTAGGTATCTCAGTTCGGTGTAGGTCGTTCGCTCCAAGCTGGGCTGTGTGCAC
GAACCCCCCGTTCAGCCCGACCGCTGCGCCTTATCCGGTAACTATCGTCTTGAGTCCAACCCGGTAAGAC
ACGACTTATCGCCACTGGCAGCAGCCACTGGTAACAGGATTAGCAGAGCGAGGTATGTAGGCGGTGCTAC
AGAGTTCTTGAAGTGGTGGCCTAACTACGGCTACACTAGAAGAACAGTATTTGGTATCTGCGCTCTGCTG
AAGCCAGTTACCTTCGGAAAAAGAGTTGGTAGCTCTTGATCCGGCAAACAAACCACCGCTGGTAGCGGTG
GTTTTTTTGTTTGCAAGCAGCAGATTACGCGCAGAAAAAAAGGATCTCAAGAAGATCCTTTGATCTTTTC
TACGGGGTCTGACGCTCAGTGGAACGAAAACTCACGTTAAGGGATTTTGGTCATGAGATTATCAAAAAGG
ATCTTCACCTAGATCCTTTTAAATTAAAAATGAAGTTTTAAATCAATCTAAAGTATATATGAGTAAACTT
GGTCTGACAGTTACCAATGCTTAATCAGTGAGGCACCTATCTCAGCGATCTGTCTATTTCGTTCATCCAT
AGTTGCCTGACTCCCCGTCGTGTAGATAACTACGATACGGGAGGGCTTACCATCTGGCCCCAGTGCTGCA
ATGATACCGCGAGACCCACGCTCACCGGCTCCAGATTTATCAGCAATAAACCAGCCAGCCGGAAGGGCCG
AGCGCAGAAGTGGTCCTGCAACTTTATCCGCCTCCATCCAGTCTATTAATTGTTGCCGGGAAGCTAGAGT
AAGTAGTTCGCCAGTTAATAGTTTGCGCAACGTTGTTGCCATTGCTACAGGCATCGTGGTGTCACGCTCG
TCGTTTGGTATGGCTTCATTCAGCTCCGGTTCCCAACGATCAAGGCGAGTTACATGATCCCCCATGTTGT
GCAAAAAAGCGGTTAGCTCCTTCGGTCCTCCGATCGTTGTCAGAAGTAAGTTGGCCGCAGTGTTATCACT
CATGGTTATGGCAGCACTGCATAATTCTCTTACTGTCATGCCATCCGTAAGATGCTTTTCTGTGACTGGT
GAGTACTCAACCAAGTCATTCTGAGAATAGTGTATGCGGCGACCGAGTTGCTCTTGCCCGGCGTCAATAC
GGGATAATACCGCGCCACATAGCAGAACTTTAAAAGTGCTCATCATTGGAAAACGTTCTTCGGGGCGAAA
ACTCTCAAGGATCTTACCGCTGTTGAGATCCAGTTCGATGTAACCCACTCGTGCACCCAACTGATCTTCA
GCATCTTTTACTTTCACCAGCGTTTCTGGGTGAGCAAAAACAGGAAGGCAAAATGCCGCAAAAAAGGGAA
TAAGGGCGACACGGAAATGTTGAATACTCATACTCTTCCTTTTTCAATATTATTGAAGCATTTATCAGGG
TTATTGTCTCATGAGCGGATACATATTTGAATGTATTTAGAAAAATAAACAAATAGGGGTTCCGCGCACA
TTTCCCCGAAAAGTGCCACCTGAC
